>Addgene plasmid #144959 | TFORF3483 | addgene full sequence | sequence record 404520 | Addgene NGS Result
TTAATGTAGTCTTATGCAATACTCTTGTAGTCTTGCAACATGGTAACGATGAGTTAGCAACATGCCTTAC
AAGGAGAGAAAAAGCACCGTGCATGCCGATTGGTGGAAGTAAGGTGGTACGATCGTGCCTTATTAGGAAG
GCAACAGACGGGTCTGACATGGATTGGACGAACCACTGAATTGCCGCATTGCAGAGATATTGTATTTAAG
TGCCTAGCTCGATACATAAACGGGTCTCTCTGGTTAGACCAGATCTGAGCCTGGGAGCTCTCTGGCTAAC
TAGGGAACCCACTGCTTAAGCCTCAATAAAGCTTGCCTTGAGTGCTTCAAGTAGTGTGTGCCCGTCTGTT
GTGTGACTCTGGTAACTAGAGATCCCTCAGACCCTTTTAGTCAGTGTGGAAAATCTCTAGCAGTGGCGCC
CGAACAGGGACTTGAAAGCGAAAGGGAAACCAGAGGAGCTCTCTCGACGCAGGACTCGGCTTGCTGAAGC
GCGCACGGCAAGAGGCGAGGGGCGGCGACTGGTGAGTACGCCAAAAATTTTGACTAGCGGAGGCTAGAAG
GAGAGAGATGGGTGCGAGAGCGTCAGTATTAAGCGGGGGAGAATTAGATCGCGATGGGAAAAAATTCGGT
TAAGGCCAGGGGGAAAGAAAAAATATAAATTAAAACATATAGTATGGGCAAGCAGGGAGCTAGAACGATT
CGCAGTTAATCCTGGCCTGTTAGAAACATCAGAAGGCTGTAGACAAATACTGGGACAGCTACAACCATCC
CTTCAGACAGGATCAGAAGAACTTAGATCATTATATAATACAGTAGCAACCCTCTATTGTGTGCATCAAA
GGATAGAGATAAAAGACACCAAGGAAGCTTTAGACAAGATAGAGGAAGAGCAAAACAAAAGTAAGACCAC
CGCACAGCAAGCGGCCGCTGATCTTCAGACCTGGAGGAGGAGATATGAGGGACAATTGGAGAAGTGAATT
ATATAAATATAAAGTAGTAAAAATTGAACCATTAGGAGTAGCACCCACCAAGGCAAAGAGAAGAGTGGTG
CAGAGAGAAAAAAGAGCAGTGGGAATAGGAGCTTTGTTCCTTGGGTTCTTGGGAGCAGCAGGAAGCACTA
TGGGCGCAGCGTCAATGACGCTGACGGTACAGGCCAGACAATTATTGTCTGGTATAGTGCAGCAGCAGAA
CAATTTGCTGAGGGCTATTGAGGCGCAACAGCATCTGTTGCAACTCACAGTCTGGGGCATCAAGCAGCTC
CAGGCAAGAATCCTGGCTGTGGAAAGATACCTAAAGGATCAACAGCTCCTGGGGATTTGGGGTTGCTCTG
GAAAACTCATTTGCACCACTGCTGTGCCTTGGAATGCTAGTTGGAGTAATAAATCTCTGGAACAGATTTG
GAATCACACGACCTGGATGGAGTGGGACAGAGAAATTAACAATTACACAAGCTTAATACACTCCTTAATT
GAAGAATCGCAAAACCAGCAAGAAAAGAATGAACAAGAATTATTGGAATTAGATAAATGGGCAAGTTTGT
GGAATTGGTTTAACATAACAAATTGGCTGTGGTATATAAAATTATTCATAATGATAGTAGGAGGCTTGGT
AGGTTTAAGAATAGTTTTTGCTGTACTTTCTATAGTGAATAGAGTTAGGCAGGGATATTCACCATTATCG
TTTCAGACCCACCTCCCAACCCCGAGGGGACCCATGCATTGCATCTCAATTAGTCAGCAACCAGGTGTGG
AAAGTCCCCAGGCTCCCCAGCAGGCAGAAGTATGCAAAGCATGCGTCTCAATTAGTCAGCAACCATAGTC
CCGCCCCTAACTCCGCCCATCCCGCCCCTAACTCCGCCCAGTTCCGCCCATTCTCCGCCCCATGGCTGAC
TAATTTTTTTTATTTATGCAGAGGCCGAGGCCGCCTCGGCCTCTGAGCTATTCCAGAAGTAGTGAGGAGG
CTTTTTTGGAGGCCTAGGCTTTTGCAAAAAGCTTTCTAGAGGTACCACCGGAGCTTACCATGACCGAGTA
CAAGCCCACGGTGCGCCTCGCCACCCGCGACGACGTCCCCAGGGCCGTACGCACCCTCGCCGCCGCGTTC
GCCGACTACCCCGCCACGCGCCACACCGTCGATCCGGACCGCCACATCGAGCGGGTCACCGAGCTGCAAG
AACTCTTCCTCACGCGCGTCGGGCTCGACATCGGCAAGGTGTGGGTCGCGGACGACGGCGCCGCCGTGGC
GGTCTGGACCACGCCGGAGAGCGTCGAAGCGGGGGCGGTGTTCGCCGAGATCGGCCCGCGCATGGCCGAG
TTGAGCGGTTCCCGGCTGGCCGCGCAGCAACAGATGGAAGGCCTCCTGGCGCCGCACCGGCCCAAGGAGC
CCGCGTGGTTCCTGGCCACCGTCGGCGTCTCGCCCGACCACCAGGGCAAGGGTCTGGGCAGCGCCGTCGT
GCTCCCCGGAGTGGAGGCGGCCGAGCGCGCCGGGGTGCCCGCCTTCCTGGAGACCTCCGCGCCCCGCAAC
CTCCCCTTCTACGAGCGGCTCGGCTTCACCGTCACCGCCGACGTCGAGGTGCCCGAAGGACCGCGCACCT
GGTGCATGACCCGCAAGCCCGGTGCCAGTTAACGAATTCTAGATCTTGAGACAAATGGCAGTATTCATCC
ACAATTTTAAAAGAAAAGGGGGGATTGGGGGGTACAGTGCAGGGGAAAGAATAGTAGACATAATAGCAAC
AGACATACAAACTAAAGAATTACAAAAACAAATTACAAAAATTCAAAATTTTCGGGTTTATTACAGGGAC
AGCAGAGATCCACTTTGGCGCCGGCTCGAGGCCTGCAGGTGCAAAGATGGATAAAGTTTTAAACAGAGAG
GAATCTTTGCAGCTAATGGACCTTCTAGGTCTTGAAAGGAGTGGGAATTGGCTCCGGTGCCCGTCAGTGG
GCAGAGCGCACATCGCCCACAGTCCCCGAGAAGTTGGGGGGAGGGGTCGGCAATTGAACCGGTGCCTAGA
GAAGGTGGCGCGGGGTAAACTGGGAAAGTGATGTCGTGTACTGGCTCCGCCTTTTTCCCGAGGGTGGGGG
AGAACCGTATATAAGTGCAGTAGTCGCCGTGAACGTTCTTTTTCGCAACGGGTTTGCCGCCAGAACACAG
GTAAGTGCCGTGTGTGGTTCCCGCGGGCCTGGCCTCTTTACGGGTTATGGCCCTTGCGTGCCTTGAATTA
CTTCCACCTGGCTGCAGTACGTGATTCTTGATCCCGAGCTTCGGGTTGGAAGTGGGTGGGAGAGTTCGAG
GCCTTGCGCTTAAGGAGCCCCTTCGCCTCGTGCTTGAGTTGAGGCCTGGCCTGGGCGCTGGGGCCGCCGC
GTGCGAATCTGGTGGCACCTTCGCGCCTGTCTCGCTGCTTTCGATAAGTCTCTAGCCATTTAAAATTTTT
GATGACCTGCTGCGACGCTTTTTTTCTGGCAAGATAGTCTTGTAAATGCGGGCCAAGATCTGCACACTGG
TATTTCGGTTTTTGGGGCCGCGGGCGGCGACGGGGCCCGTGCGTCCCAGCGCACATGTTCGGCGAGGCGG
GGCCTGCGAGCGCGGCCACCGAGAATCGGACGGGGGTAGTCTCAAGCTGGCCGGCCTGCTCTGGTGCCTG
GCCTCGCGCCGCCGTGTATCGCCCCGCCCTGGGCGGCAAGGCTGGCCCGGTCGGCACCAGTTGCGTGAGC
GGAAAGATGGCCGCTTCCCGGCCCTGCTGCAGGGAGCTCAAAATGGAGGACGCGGCGCTCGGGAGAGCGG
GCGGGTGAGTCACCCACACAAAGGAAAAGGGCCTTTCCGTCCTCAGCCGTCGCTTCATGTGACTCCACGG
AGTACCGGGCGCCGTCCAGGCACCTCGATTAGTTCTCGAGCTTTTGGAGTACGTCGTCTTTAGGTTGGGG
GGAGGGGTTTTATGCGATGGAGTTTCCCCACACTGAGTGGGTGGAGACTGAAGTTAGGCCAGCTTGGCAC
TTGATGTAATTCTCCTTGGAATTTGCCCTTTTTGAGTTTGGATCTTGGTTCATTCTCAAGCCTCAGACAG
TGGTTCAAAGTTTTTTTCTTCCATTTCAGGTGTCGTGAGGCTAGCACCGCCACCATGGCCGCCCCGCCGC
GCCCCGCGCCATCGCCCCCCGCCCCGCGGCGCCTCGACACGAGCGACGTCCTGCAGCAGATCATGGCCAT
CACCGACCAGAGCCTGGACGAGGCACAGGCCAGAAAGCATGCTCTGAATTGCCATCGGATGAAGCCTGCT
CTGTTCAGCGTGCTCTGTGAGATCAAGGAAAAGACAGTGGTAAGCATCCGTGGCATTCAAGACGAAGATC
CCCCTGACGCCCAGCTCCTGAGGCTGGATAACATGCTGCTGGCTGAGGGCGTGTGCAGGCCCGAGAAGAG
AGGAAGAGGAGGAGCGGTGGCCAGGGCCGGCACAGCAACACCAGGTGGCTGTCCAAATGACAATAGCATT
GAGCACTCTGACTACAGGGCCAAGCTGTCCCAGATCCGACAGATTTACCACTCTGAGCTAGAGAAATATG
AACAGGCCTGTCGTGAGTTCACCACGCACGTCACCAACCTCCTCCAGGAGCAGAGCAGGATGAGGCCTGT
CTCCCCTAAGGAGATTGAGCGCATGGTCGGCGCCATTCACGGCAAGTTCAGCGCCATCCAGATGCAGTTG
AAGCAGAGCACCTGTGAGGCAGTGATGACCCTGCGTTCGCGGCTGCTCGATGCCAGGCGCAAGCGGCGGA
ATTTCAGCAAGCAGGCGACGGAAGTGCTGAATGAGTATTTTTACTCCCATCTGAACAACCCTTACCCCAG
CGAAGAAGCCAAAGAAGAGCTGGCCAGGAAGGGCGGCCTCACCATCTCCCAGGTCTCTAACTGGTTTGGC
AACAAAAGAATCCGGTATAAAAAGAACATGGGGAAGTTTCAAGAAGAGGCTACCATTTACACGGGTAAAA
CGGCTGTGGATACCACGGAAGTTGGGGTCCCAGGGAACCACGCCAGCTGCCTGTCAACACCTAGCTCCGG
CTCCTCTGGACCCTTCCCGCTGCCCAGCGCTGGGGACGCCTTCCTCACCCTGCGGACTCTGGCCTCTCTC
CAGCCTCCTCCTGGGGGAGGCTGCCTGCAGTCCCAGGCCCAGGGTAGCTGGCAGGGGGCCACCCCCCAAC
CTGCAACTGCCTCACCTGCTGGAGACCCTGGCAGCATCAACTCCAGTACATCTAATTAGTAATGAACTAG
TCCGTAACTTGAAAGTATTTCGATTTCTTGGCTTTATATATCTTGTGGAAAGGACGAAATGCGTGCGCAG
GACCCTAGGCAACGCGTTAAGTCGACAATCAACCTCTGGATTACAAAATTTGTGAAAGATTGACTGGTAT
TCTTAACTATGTTGCTCCTTTTACGCTATGTGGATACGCTGCTTTAATGCCTTTGTATCATGCTATTGCT
TCCCGTATGGCTTTCATTTTCTCCTCCTTGTATAAATCCTGGTTGCTGTCTCTTTATGAGGAGTTGTGGC
CCGTTGTCAGGCAACGTGGCGTGGTGTGCACTGTGTTTGCTGACGCAACCCCCACTGGTTGGGGCATTGC
CACCACCTGTCAGCTCCTTTCCGGGACTTTCGCTTTCCCCCTCCCTATTGCCACGGCGGAACTCATCGCC
GCCTGCCTTGCCCGCTGCTGGACAGGGGCTCGGCTGTTGGGCACTGACAATTCCGTGGTGTTGTCGGGGA
AATCATCGTCCTTTCCTTGGCTGCTCGCCTGTGTTGCCACCTGGATTCTGCGCGGGACGTCCTTCTGCTA
CGTCCCTTCGGCCCTCAATCCAGCGGACCTTCCTTCCCGCGGCCTGCTGCCGGCTCTGCGGCCTCTTCCG
CGTCTTCGCCTTCGCCCTCAGACGAGTCGGATCTCCCTTTGGGCCGCCTCCCCGCGTCGACTTTAAGACC
AATGACTTACAAGGCAGCTGTAGATCTTAGCCACTTTTTAAAAGAAAAGGGGGGACTGGAAGGGCTAATT
CACTCCCAACGAAGACAAGATCTGCTTTTTGCTTGTACTGGGTCTCTCTGGTTAGACCAGATCTGAGCCT
GGGAGCTCTCTGGCTAACTAGGGAACCCACTGCTTAAGCCTCAATAAAGCTTGCCTTGAGTGCTTCAAGT
AGTGTGTGCCCGTCTGTTGTGTGACTCTGGTAACTAGAGATCCCTCAGACCCTTTTAGTCAGTGTGGAAA
ATCTCTAGCAGTACGTATAGTAGTTCATGTCATCTTATTATTCAGTATTTATAACTTGCAAAGAAATGAA
TATCAGAGAGTGAGAGGAACTTGTTTATTGCAGCTTATAATGGTTACAAATAAAGCAATAGCATCACAAA
TTTCACAAATAAAGCATTTTTTTCACTGCATTCTAGTTGTGGTTTGTCCAAACTCATCAATGTATCTTAT
CATGTCTGGCTCTAGCTATCCCGCCCCTAACTCCGCCCATCCCGCCCCTAACTCCGCCCAGTTCCGCCCA
TTCTCCGCCCCATGGCTGACTAATTTTTTTTATTTATGCAGAGGCCGAGGCCGCCTCGGCCTCTGAGCTA
TTCCAGAAGTAGTGAGGAGGCTTTTTTGGAGGCCTAGGGACGTACCCAATTCGCCCTATAGTGAGTCGTA
TTACGCGCGCTCACTGGCCGTCGTTTTACAACGTCGTGACTGGGAAAACCCTGGCGTTACCCAACTTAAT
CGCCTTGCAGCACATCCCCCTTTCGCCAGCTGGCGTAATAGCGAAGAGGCCCGCACCGATCGCCCTTCCC
AACAGTTGCGCAGCCTGAATGGCGAATGGG
[124 nt withheld, positions 6821-6944]
C
[91 nt withheld, positions 6946-7036]
A
[49 nt withheld, positions 7038-7086]
CCTTTGACGTTGGAGTCCACGTTCTTT
[37 nt withheld, positions 7114-7150]
ACCCTATCTCGGTCTATTCTTTTGATTTATAAGGGATTTTGCCGATTTCGGCCTATTGGTTAAAAAATGA
GCTGATTTAACAAAAATTTAACGCGAATTTTAACAAAATATTAACGCTTACAATTTAGGTGGCACTTTTC
GGGGAAATGTGCGCGGAACCCCTATTTGTTTATTTTTCTAAATACATTCAAATATGTATCCGCTCATGAG
ACAATAACCCTGATAAATGCTTCAATAATATTGAAAAAGGAAGAGTATGAGTATTCAACATTTCCGTGTC
GCCCTTATTCCCTTTTTTGCGGCATTTTGCCTTCCTGTTTTTGCTCACCCAGAAACGCTGGTGAAAGTAA
AAGATGCTGAAGATCAGTTGGGTGCACGAGTGGGTTACATCGAACTGGATCTCAACAGCGGTAAGATCCT
TGAGAGTTTTCGCCCCGAAGAACGTTTTCCAATGATGAGCACTTTTAAAGTTCTGCTATGTGGCGCGGTA
TTATCCCGTATTGACGCCGGGCAAGAGCAACTCGGTCGCCGCATACACTATTCTCAGAATGACTTGGTTG
AGTACTCACCAGTCACAGAAAAGCATCTTACGGATGGCATGACAGTAAGAGAATTATGCAGTGCTGCCAT
AACCATGAGTGATAACACTGCGGCCAACTTACTTCTGACAACGATCGGAGGACCGAAGGAGCTAACCGCT
TTTTTGCACAACATGGGGGATCATGTAACTCGCCTTGATCGTTGGGAACCGGAGCTGAATGAAGCCATAC
CAAACGACGAGCGTGACACCACGATGCCTGTAGCAATGGCAACAACGTTGCGCAAACTATTAACTGGCGA
ACTACTTACTCTAGCTTCCCGGCAACAATTAATAGACTGGATGGAGGCGGATAAAGTTGCAGGACCACTT
CTGCGCTCGGCCCTTCCGGCTGGCTGGTTTATTGCTGATAAATCTGGAGCCGGTGAGCGTGGGTCTCGCG
GTATCATTGCAGCACTGGGGCCAGATGGTAAGCCCTCCCGTATCGTAGTTATCTACACGACGGGGAGTCA
GGCAACTATGGATGAACGAAATAGACAGATCGCTGAGATAGGTGCCTCACTGATTAAGCATTGGTAACTG
TCAGACCAAGTTTACTCATATATACTTTAGATTGATTTAAAACTTCATTTTTAATTTAAAAGGATCTAGG
TGAAGATCCTTTTTGATAATCTCATGACCAAAATCCCTTAACGTGAGTTTTCGTTCCACTGAGCGTCAGA
CCCCGTAGAAAAGATCAAAGGATCTTCTTGAGATCCTTTTTTTCTGCGCGTAATCTGCTGCTTGCAAACA
AAAAAACCACCGCTACCAGCGGTGGTTTGTTTGCCGGATCAAGAGCTACCAACTCTTTTTCCGAAGGTAA
CTGGCTTCAGCAGAGCGCAGATACCAAATACTGTTCTTCTAGTGTAGCCGTAGTTAGGCCACCACTTCAA
GAACTCTGTAGCACCGCCTACATACCTCGCTCTGCTAATCCTGTTACCAGTGGCTGCTGCCAGTGGCGAT
AAGTCGTGTCTTACCGGGTTGGACTCAAGACGATAGTTACCGGATAAGGCGCAGCGGTCGGGCTGAACGG
GGGGTTCGTGCACACAGCCCAGCTTGGAGCGAACGACCTACACCGAACTGAGATACCTACAGCGTGAGCT
ATGAGAAAGCGCCACGCTTCCCGAAGGGAGAAAGGCGGACAGGTATCCGGTAAGCGGCAGGGTCGGAACA
GGAGAGCGCACGAGGGAGCTTCCAGGGGGAAACGCCTGGTATCTTTATAGTCCTGTCGGGTTTCGCCACC
TCTGACTTGAGCGTCGATTTTTGTGATGCTCGTCAGGGGGGCGGAGCCTATGGAAAAACGCCAGCAACGC
GGCCTTTTTACGGTTCCTGGCCTTTTGCTGGCCTTTTGCTCACATGTTCTTTCCTGCGTTATCCCCTGAT
TCTGTGGATAACCGTATTACCGCCTTTGAGTGAGCTGATACCGCTCGCCGCAGCCGAACGACCGAGCGCA
GCGAGTCAGTGAGCGAGGAAGCGGAAGAGCGCCCAATACGCAAACCGCCTCTCCCCGCGCGTTGGCCGAT
TCATTAATGCAGCTGGCACGACAGGTTTCCCGACTGGAAAGCGGGCAGTGAGCGCAACGCAATTAATGTG
AGTTAGCTCACTCATTAGGCACCCCAGGCTTTACACTTTATGCTTCCGGCTCGTATGTTGTGTGGAATTG
TGAGCGGATAACAATTTCACACAGGAAACAGCTATGACCATGATTACGCCAAGCGCGCAATTAACCCTCA
CTAAAGGGAACAAAAGCTGGAGCTGCAAGC
Features (pLannotate 1.2.2; 31 found; start..end, strand, type, name):
      5..231     +  promoter       RSV promoter: Rous sarcoma virus enhancer/promoter
    232..412     +  LTR            5' LTR (truncated): truncated 5' long terminal repeat (LTR) from HIV-1
    459..584     +  misc_feature   HIV-1 Ψ: packaging signal of human immunodeficiency virus type 1
    568..931     +  CDS            HIV-1 gag (fragment): gag protein from human immunodeficiency virus 1; gag
   1077..1310    +  misc_feature   RRE: The Rev response element (RRE) of HIV-1 allows for Rev-dependent mRNA export from the nucleus to the cytoplasm.
   1687..1713    +  CDS            Rev (fragment): human immunodeficiency virus 1 (HIV-1) Rev protein; rev; enhances nuclear export of unspliced and incompletely spliced viral mRNAs
   1720..1743    +  promoter       SV40 promoter (fragment): SV40 early promoter
   1744..1815    +  promoter       SV40 promoter (fragment): SV40 enhancer and early promoter
   1839..1974    +  rep_origin     SV40 ori: SV40 origin of replication
   2020..2616    +  CDS            PuroR (fragment): puromycin N-acetyltransferase; pac from Streptomyces; confers resistance to puromycin
   2665..2782    +  misc_feature   cPPT/CTS: central polypurine tract and central termination sequence of HIV-1
   2847..2913    +  CDS            small t antigen (fragment): SV40 (simian virus 40) small t antigen
   2920..4098    +  promoter       EF-1α promoter: strong constitutive promoter for human elongation factor EF-1α
   4115..5236    +  CDS            PBX4: PBX4_HUMAN - Experimental evidence at protein level: Swiss-Prot protein existence level 1. From Homo sapiens (Human).
   5252..5305    +  promoter       U6 promoter (fragment): RNA polymerase III promoter for human U6 snRNA
   5347..5935    +  misc_feature   WPRE: woodchuck hepatitis virus posttranscriptional regulatory element
   5986..6005    +  misc_feature   cPPT/CTS (fragment): central polypurine tract and central termination sequence of HIV-1
   6007..6240    +  LTR            3' LTR (ΔU3): self-inactivating 3' long terminal repeat (LTR) from HIV-1
   6318..6439    +  polyA_signal   SV40 poly(A) signal: SV40 polyadenylation signal
   6479..6614    +  rep_origin     SV40 ori: SV40 origin of replication
   6635..6653    -  promoter       T7 promoter: promoter for bacteriophage T7 RNA polymerase
   6661..6816    +  CDS            lacZα (fragment): LacZα fragment of β-galactosidase; lacZ fragment
   6821..7249    +  rep_origin     f1 ori (sequence partly withheld): f1 bacteriophage origin of replication; arrow indicates direction of (+) strand synthesis
   7302..7406    +  promoter       AmpR promoter: bla
   7407..8267    +  CDS            AmpR: β-lactamase; bla; confers resistance to ampicillin, carbenicillin, and related antibiotics
   8438..9026    +  rep_origin     ori: high-copy-number ColE1/pMB1/pBR322/pUC origin of replication
   9209..9301    +  CDS            lacI (fragment): lac repressor; lacI; The lac repressor binds to the lac operator to inhibit transcription in E. coli. This inhibition can be relieved by adding lactose or isopropyl-β-D-thiogalactopyranoside (IPTG).
   9314..9335    +  protein_bind   CAP binding site: CAP binding activates transcription in the presence of cAMP. E. coli catabolite activator protein
   9350..9380    +  promoter       lac promoter: promoter for the E. coli lac operon
   9388..9404    +  protein_bind   lac operator: The lac repressor binds to the lac operator to inhibit transcription in E. coli. This inhibition can be relieved by adding lactose or isopropyl-β-D-thiogalactopyranoside (IPTG). lac repressor encoded by lacI
   9449..9467    +  promoter       T3 promoter: promoter for bacteriophage T3 RNA polymerase
