[The description below was written by a language model from this plasmid's Addgene catalogue record and pLannotate feature annotations shown in this document.]
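Description:
TFORF3483 is a lentiviral mammalian expression plasmid built on the pLX_TRC317 backbone and carrying the human transcription factor PBX4 as an open reading frame. It belongs to a barcoded transcription factor ORF collection in which each clone carries a unique 24-bp barcode, so that the factor present in a given cell can be identified in pooled overexpression screens. The sequenced record is about 9.5 kb. In bacteria the plasmid is maintained by a high-copy ColE1/pUC-type origin and selected with ampicillin through the β-lactamase gene. An f1 origin and remnants of a lac/T7/T3 cloning region are also present. The depositor notes a risk of recombination, which is common for LTR-containing plasmids.

The viral portion has a third-generation, self-inactivating layout. An RSV promoter drives a truncated HIV-1 5' LTR, followed by the Ψ packaging signal with a gag fragment and the Rev response element. The genome ends in a ΔU3 3' LTR followed by an SV40 polyadenylation signal. Two expression units sit between the LTRs. An SV40 early promoter drives puromycin N-acetyltransferase for selecting transduced cells. Downstream of it, after a cPPT/CTS element that aids nuclear import, the strong constitutive EF-1α promoter drives the PBX4 coding sequence. A WPRE after the ORF enhances transcript stability and expression. The barcode is not annotated as a feature. The short U6 promoter fragment called between the ORF and the WPRE lies in the region where such a barcode or priming site might sit, but the record does not state this. The ORF portion was produced by gene synthesis. The construct is intended for stable overexpression of PBX4, individually or in pooled screens such as directed differentiation studies.
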