Addgene plasmid #144959: TFORF3483
Purpose: Lentiviral vector for overexpressing transcription factor ORFs with unique 24-bp barcodes. Barcodes facilitate identification of transcription factors in pooled screens.
Depositing lab: Feng Zhang. Depositing organization: Broad Institute. Publication: A transcription factor atlas of directed differentiation. Joung J, Ma S, Tay T, Geiger-Schuller KR, Kirchgatterer PC, Verdine VK, Guo B, Arias-Garcia MA, Allen WE, Singh A, Kuksenko O, Abudayyeh OO, Gootenberg JS, Fu Z, Macrae RK, Buenrostro JD, Regev A, Zhang F. Cell. 2023 Jan 5;186(1):209-229.e26. doi: 10.1016/j.cell.2022.11.026. PubMed 36608654.
Backbone
  Vector backbone: pLX_TRC317
  Backbone manufacturer: Broad Institute Genetic Perturbation Platform
  Backbone size w/o insert (bp): 8264
  Vector type: Mammalian Expression, Lentiviral
  Selectable markers: Puromycin
Growth in bacteria
  Bacterial resistance: Ampicillin, 100 μg/mL
  Growth temperature: 37°C
  Growth strain: NEB Stable
  Copy number: High Copy
Gene/Insert
  Gene/Insert name: PBX4
  Species: H. sapiens (human)
  Insert size (bp): 1226
  Entrez Gene: PBX4
  Promoter: EF1a
  Cloning method: Unknown
  Sequencing primers: 5′ GGGTGGAGACTGAAGTTAGGCCAG; 3′ CACATAGCGTAAAAGGAGCAACATAG
Resource information
  A portion of this plasmid was derived from a plasmid made by: Genewiz synthesis
Terms and licenses: Academic/Nonprofit Terms; Industry Terms: Not Available to Industry
Depositor comments: NM_025245.2 . The transcription factor ORF portion of this plasmid was synthesized by Genewiz. Please test multiple small colonies in case of plasmid recombination. To make this collection available in a timely manner, a portion of this collection was not fully sequenced by Addgene. If an Addgene verified full plasmid sequence is not available, please contact us prior to placing an order to request the full sequence.
How to cite: TFORF3483 was a gift from Feng Zhang (Addgene plasmid # 144959 ; http://n2t.net/addgene:144959 ; RRID:Addgene_144959)
