>Addgene plasmid #144959 | TFORF3483 | depositor partial sequence | sequence record 286992 | Insert
ACCGCCACCATGGCCGCCCCGCCGCGCCCCGCGCCATCGCCCCCCGCCCCGCGGCGCCTCGACACGAGCG
ACGTCCTGCAGCAGATCATGGCCATCACCGACCAGAGCCTGGACGAGGCACAGGCCAGAAAGCATGCTCT
GAATTGCCATCGGATGAAGCCTGCTCTGTTCAGCGTGCTCTGTGAGATCAAGGAAAAGACAGTGGTAAGC
ATCCGTGGCATTCAAGACGAAGATCCCCCTGACGCCCAGCTCCTGAGGCTGGATAACATGCTGCTGGCTG
AGGGCGTGTGCAGGCCCGAGAAGAGAGGAAGAGGAGGAGCGGTGGCCAGGGCCGGCACAGCAACACCAGG
TGGCTGTCCAAATGACAATAGCATTGAGCACTCTGACTACAGGGCCAAGCTGTCCCAGATCCGACAGATT
TACCACTCTGAGCTAGAGAAATATGAACAGGCCTGTCGTGAGTTCACCACGCACGTCACCAACCTCCTCC
AGGAGCAGAGCAGGATGAGGCCTGTCTCCCCTAAGGAGATTGAGCGCATGGTCGGCGCCATTCACGGCAA
GTTCAGCGCCATCCAGATGCAGTTGAAGCAGAGCACCTGTGAGGCAGTGATGACCCTGCGTTCGCGGCTG
CTCGATGCCAGGCGCAAGCGGCGGAATTTCAGCAAGCAGGCGACGGAAGTGCTGAATGAGTATTTTTACT
CCCATCTGAACAACCCTTACCCCAGCGAAGAAGCCAAAGAAGAGCTGGCCAGGAAGGGCGGCCTCACCAT
CTCCCAGGTCTCTAACTGGTTTGGCAACAAAAGAATCCGGTATAAAAAGAACATGGGGAAGTTTCAAGAA
GAGGCTACCATTTACACGGGTAAAACGGCTGTGGATACCACGGAAGTTGGGGTCCCAGGGAACCACGCCA
GCTGCCTGTCAACACCTAGCTCCGGCTCCTCTGGACCCTTCCCGCTGCCCAGCGCTGGGGACGCCTTCCT
CACCCTGCGGACTCTGGCCTCTCTCCAGCCTCCTCCTGGGGGAGGCTGCCTGCAGTCCCAGGCCCAGGGT
AGCTGGCAGGGGGCCACCCCCCAACCTGCAACTGCCTCACCTGCTGGAGACCCTGGCAGCATCAACTCCA
GTACATCTAATTAGTAATGAACTAGTCCGTAACTTGAAAGTATTTCGATTTCTTGGCTTTATATATCTTG
TGGAAAGGACGAAATGCGTGCGCAGGACCCTAGGCA
