>Addgene plasmid #144959 | TFORF3483 | depositor partial sequence | sequence record 286993 | Barcode
AATGCGTGCGCAGGACCCTAGGCA
